Addgene plasmid #167502: Lenti-Dual-iCas9-hALB
Purpose: Expression of dual inducible Cas9 with hALB promoter
Depositing lab: Jake Liang. Depositing organization: National Institute of Diabetes & Digestive & Kidney Diseases (NIDDK). Publication: A dual conditional CRISPR-Cas9 system to activate gene editing and reduce off-target effects in human stem cells. Park SB, Uchida T, Tilson S, Hu Z, Ma CD, Leek M, Eichner M, Hong SG, Liang TJ. Mol Ther Nucleic Acids. 2022 Apr 27;28:656-669. doi: 10.1016/j.omtn.2022.04.013. eCollection 2022 Jun 14. PubMed 35615005.
Backbone
  Vector backbone: Lenti-iCas9-neo
  Backbone size w/o insert (bp): 10000
  Total vector size (bp): 15365
  Vector type: Mammalian Expression, Lentiviral, CRISPR, Luciferase
  Selectable markers: Neomycin (select with G418)
Growth in bacteria
  Bacterial resistance: Ampicillin, 100 μg/mL
  Growth temperature: 37°C
  Growth strain: NEB Stable
  Copy number: High Copy
Gene/Insert
  Gene/Insert name: Cas9
  Species: H. sapiens (human)
  Insert size (bp): 4509
  Promoter: hALB
  Tag / fusion protein: FLAG (C terminal on insert)
  Cloning method: Gibson Cloning
  Sequencing primers: 5′ Unknown; 3′ Unknown
Terms and licenses: Academic/Nonprofit Terms; Industry Terms: Not Available to Industry
How to cite: Lenti-Dual-iCas9-hALB was a gift from Jake Liang (Addgene plasmid # 167502 ; http://n2t.net/addgene:167502 ; RRID:Addgene_167502)
