[The description below was written by a language model from this plasmid's Addgene catalogue record and pLannotate feature annotations shown in this document.]
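Description:
Lenti-Dual-iCas9-hALB is a roughly 15.4 kb HIV-1-based, self-inactivating lentiviral vector built on the Lenti-iCas9-neo backbone for delivering a doubly conditional Streptococcus pyogenes Cas9 into mammalian cells. It is propagated in E. coli through a high-copy ColE1/pUC-type origin with ampicillin resistance. The viral elements comprise a truncated 5' LTR, the Ψ packaging signal, the RRE for Rev-dependent nuclear export, cPPT/CTS, a WPRE and a ΔU3 3' LTR. Together these allow the region between the LTRs to be packaged and integrated when helper functions are supplied in trans.

The editing cassette starts with a tetracycline response element of seven tetO repeats. This is followed by an open reading frame in which an FKBP12-derived destabilization domain (L106P) is fused upstream of Cas9, with a NanoLuc luciferase coding sequence downstream and an SV40 polyadenylation signal. Cas9 accumulation is therefore gated at two levels: transcription needs doxycycline-bound rtTA, and the protein is degraded unless the domain is stabilized by the Shield1 ligand. NanoLuc presumably reports expression, though how it is linked to Cas9 is not annotated.

A second unit carries a UbC promoter driving rtTA3, followed by an EMCV IRES and NeoR, which supplies the transactivator and G418 selection of transduced cells.

The catalogue lists a human albumin (hALB) promoter and a C-terminal FLAG tag, but neither is annotated in the feature table. An unannotated gap between the tetO repeats and a small minimal-promoter fragment may hold the hALB sequence, but the record does not confirm this. The associated work concerns activating gene editing conditionally and reducing off-target effects in human stem cells.
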