Features (pLannotate 1.2.2; 35 found; start..end, strand, type, name):
    377..634     +  LTR            5' LTR (truncated): truncated 5' long terminal repeat (LTR) from HIV-1
    681..806     +  misc_feature   HIV-1 Ψ: packaging signal of human immunodeficiency virus type 1
    790..1128    +  CDS            HIV-1 gag (fragment): gag protein from human immunodeficiency virus 1; gag
   1303..1536    +  misc_feature   RRE: The Rev response element (RRE) of HIV-1 allows for Rev-dependent mRNA export from the nucleus to the cytoplasm.
   1913..2013    +  CDS            Rev (fragment): human immunodeficiency virus 1 (HIV-1) Rev protein; rev; enhances nuclear export of unspliced and incompletely spliced viral mRNAs
   2058..2175    +  misc_feature   cPPT/CTS: central polypurine tract and central termination sequence of HIV-1
   2230..2500    +  protein_bind   tetracycline response element: contains seven copies of the tetracycline operator tetO tetracycline repressor TetR
   2511..2528    +  misc_feature   MCS (fragment): pUC18/19 multiple cloning site
   2731..2754    +  promoter       tight TRE promoter (fragment): Tet-responsive promoter PTight, consisting of seven tet operator sequences followed by the minimal CMV promoter
   2768..3091    +  CDS            DD: destabilization domain that can be stabilized by Shield1 in the ProteoTuner™ system L106P mutant of FKBP12
   3101..7204    +  CDS            Cas9: Cas9 (Csn1) endonuclease from the Streptococcus pyogenes Type II CRISPR/Cas system generates RNA-guided double strand breaks in DNA
   7349..7864    +  CDS            Nluc: NanoLuc® luciferase human codon-optimized
   7898..8019    +  polyA_signal   SV40 poly(A) signal: SV40 polyadenylation signal
   8085..8120    +  promoter       PGK promoter (fragment): mouse phosphoglycerate kinase 1 promoter
   8138..9349    +  promoter       UbC promoter: human ubiquitin C promoter
   9408..10105   +  CDS            rtTA3 (fragment): reverse tetracycline transactivator 3 activates expression from Tet-responsive promoters in the presence of doxycycline
  10035..10145   +  CDS            VP48: 3 tandem repeats of the minimal activation domain of herpes simplex virus VP16 (Cheng et al., 2013)
  10303..10765   +  misc_feature   IRES: internal ribosome entry site (IRES) of the encephalomyocarditis virus (EMCV)
  10781..11575   +  CDS            NeoR/KanR: aminoglycoside phosphotransferase from Tn5; aph(3')-II (or nptII); confers resistance to neomycin, kanamycin, and G418 (Geneticin®)
  11603..11686   +  CDS            large T antigen (fragment): large T antigen from SV40 (simian virus 40)
  11720..11740   +  misc_feature   MCS (fragment): pBluescript multiple cloning site
  11752..12340   +  misc_feature   WPRE: woodchuck hepatitis virus posttranscriptional regulatory element
  12348..12413   +  CDS            nef (fragment): NEF_HV1Z2 - Experimental evidence at protein level: Swiss-Prot protein existence level 1. Extracellular Nef protein targets CD4(+) T-lymphocytes for apoptosis by interacting with CXCR4 surface receptors. From Human immunodeficiency virus type 1 group M subtype D (isolate Z2/CDC-Z34) (HIV-1).
  12415..12648   +  LTR            3' LTR (ΔU3): self-inactivating 3' long terminal repeat (LTR) from HIV-1
  12853..12957   +  promoter       AmpR promoter: bla
  12958..13818   +  CDS            AmpR: β-lactamase; bla; confers resistance to ampicillin, carbenicillin, and related antibiotics
  13989..14577   +  rep_origin     ori: high-copy-number ColE1/pMB1/pBR322/pUC origin of replication
  14760..14814   +  CDS            lacI (fragment): lac repressor; lacI; The lac repressor binds to the lac operator to inhibit transcription in E. coli. This inhibition can be relieved by adding lactose or isopropyl-β-D-thiogalactopyranoside (IPTG).
  14820..14913   +  rep_origin     SV40 ori (fragment): SV40 origin of replication
  14938..14975   +  CDS            lacI (fragment): lac repressor; lacI; The lac repressor binds to the lac operator to inhibit transcription in E. coli. This inhibition can be relieved by adding lactose or isopropyl-β-D-thiogalactopyranoside (IPTG).
  14988..15009   +  protein_bind   CAP binding site: CAP binding activates transcription in the presence of cAMP. E. coli catabolite activator protein
  15024..15054   +  promoter       lac promoter: promoter for the E. coli lac operon
  15058..15080   +  protein_bind   lac operator (fragment): The lac repressor binds to the lac operator to inhibit transcription in E. coli. This inhibition can be relieved by adding lactose or isopropyl-β-D-thiogalactopyranoside (IPTG). lac repressor encoded by lacI
  15112..15195   +  polyA_signal   SV40 poly(A) signal (fragment): SV40 polyadenylation signal
  15362..329     +  CDS            nef (fragment) (across the origin): NEF_HV1BR - Experimental evidence at protein level: Swiss-Prot protein existence level 1. Extracellular Nef protein targets CD4(+) T-lymphocytes for apoptosis by interacting with CXCR4 surface receptors (PubMed:14990729). From Human immunodeficiency virus type 1 group M subtype B (isolate BRU/LAI) (HIV-1).
>Addgene plasmid #167502 | Lenti-Dual-iCas9-hALB | addgene full sequence | sequence record 329034 | Addgene NGS Result
TGGAAGGGCTAATTCACTCCCAAAGAAGACAAGATATCCTTGATCTGTGGATCTACCACACACAAGGCTA
CTTCCCTGATTAGCAGAACTACACACCAGGGCCAGGGGTCAGATATCCACTGACCTTTGGATGGTGCTAC
AAGCTAGTACCAGTTGAGCCAGATAAGGTAGAAGAGGCCAATAAAGGAGAGAACACCAGCTTGTTACACC
CTGTGAGCCTGCATGGGATGGATGACCCGGAGAGAGAAGTGTTAGAGTGGAGGTTTGACAGCCGCCTAGC
ATTTCATCACGTGGCCCGAGAGCTGCATCCGGAGTACTTCAAGAACTGCTGATATCGAGCTTGCTACAAG
GGACTTTCCGCTGGGGACTTTCCAGGGAGGCGTGGCCTGGGCGGGACTGGGGAGTGGCGAGCCCTCAGAT
CCTGCATATAAGCAGCTGCTTTTTGCCTGTACTGGGTCTCTCTGGTTAGACCAGATCTGAGCCTGGGAGC
TCTCTGGCTAACTAGGGAACCCACTGCTTAAGCCTCAATAAAGCTTGCCTTGAGTGCTTCAAGTAGTGTG
TGCCCGTCTGTTGTGTGACTCTGGTAACTAGAGATCCCTCAGACCCTTTTAGTCAGTGTGGAAAATCTCT
AGCAGTGGCGCCCGAACAGGGACTTGAAAGCGAAAGGGAAACCAGAGGAGCTCTCTCGACGCAGGACTCG
GCTTGCTGAAGCGCGCACGGCAAGAGGCGAGGGGCGGCGACTGGTGAGTACGCCAAAAATTTTGACTAGC
GGAGGCTAGAAGGAGAGAGATGGGTGCGAGAGCGTCAGTATTAAGCGGGGGAGAATTAGATCGCGATGGG
AAAAAATTCGGTTAAGGCCAGGGGGAAAGAAAAAATATAAATTAAAACATATAGTATGGGCAAGCAGGGA
GCTAGAACGATTCGCAGTTAATCCTGGCCTGTTAGAAACATCAGAAGGCTGTAGACAAATACTGGGACAG
CTACAACCATCCCTTCAGACAGGATCAGAAGAACTTAGATCATTATATAATACAGTAGCAACCCTCTATT
GTGTGCATCAAAGGATAGAGATAAAAGACACCAAGGAAGCTTTAGACAAGATAGAGGAAGAGCAAAACAA
AAGTAAGACCACCGCACAGCAAGCGGCCGGCCGCTGATCTTCAGACCTGGAGGAGGAGATATGAGGGACA
ATTGGAGAAGTGAATTATATAAATATAAAGTAGTAAAAATTGAACCATTAGGAGTAGCACCCACCAAGGC
AAAGAGAAGAGTGGTGCAGAGAGAAAAAAGAGCAGTGGGAATAGGAGCTTTGTTCCTTGGGTTCTTGGGA
GCAGCAGGAAGCACTATGGGCGCAGCGTCAATGACGCTGACGGTACAGGCCAGACAATTATTGTCTGGTA
TAGTGCAGCAGCAGAACAATTTGCTGAGGGCTATTGAGGCGCAACAGCATCTGTTGCAACTCACAGTCTG
GGGCATCAAGCAGCTCCAGGCAAGAATCCTGGCTGTGGAAAGATACCTAAAGGATCAACAGCTCCTGGGG
ATTTGGGGTTGCTCTGGAAAACTCATTTGCACCACTGCTGTGCCTTGGAATGCTAGTTGGAGTAATAAAT
CTCTGGAACAGATTTGGAATCACACGACCTGGATGGAGTGGGACAGAGAAATTAACAATTACACAAGCTT
AATACACTCCTTAATTGAAGAATCGCAAAACCAGCAAGAAAAGAATGAACAAGAATTATTGGAATTAGAT
AAATGGGCAAGTTTGTGGAATTGGTTTAACATAACAAATTGGCTGTGGTATATAAAATTATTCATAATGA
TAGTAGGAGGCTTGGTAGGTTTAAGAATAGTTTTTGCTGTACTTTCTATAGTGAATAGAGTTAGGCAGGG
ATATTCACCATTATCGTTTCAGACCCACCTCCCAACCCCGAGGGGACCCGACAGGCCCGAAGGAATAGAA
GAAGAAGGTGGAGAGAGAGACAGAGACAGATCCATTCGATTAGTGAACGGATCTCGACGGTATCGCCGAA
TTCACAAATGGCAGTATTCATCCACAATTTTAAAAGAAAAGGGGGGATTGGGGGGTACAGTGCAGGGGAA
AGAATAGTAGACATAATAGCAACAGACATACAAACTAAAGAATTACAAAAACAAATTACAAAAATTCAAA
ATTTTCGGGTTTATTACAGGGACAGCAGAGATCCAGTTTGGACTAGGATCCTTTACCACTCCCTATCAGT
GATAGAGAAAAGTGAAAGTCGAGTTTACCACTCCCTATCAGTGATAGAGAAAAGTGAAAGTCGAGTTTAC
CACTCCCTATCAGTGATAGAGAAAAGTGAAAGTCGAGTTTACCACTCCCTATCAGTGATAGAGAAAAGTG
AAAGTCGAGTTTACCACTCCCTATCAGTGATAGAGAAAAGTGAAAGTCGAGTTTACCACTCCCTATCAGT
GATAGAGAAAAGTGAAAGTCGAGTTTACCACTCCCTATCAGTGATAGAGAAAAGTGAAAGTCGAGCTCGG
TACCCGGGTCGAAGTTCCAGATGGTAAATATACACAAGGGATTTAGTCAAACAATTTTTTGGCAAGAATA
TTATGAATTTTGTAATCGGTTGGCAGCCAATGAAATACAAAGATGAGTCTAGTTAATAATCTACAATTAT
TGGTTAAAGAAGTATATTAGTGCTAATTTCCCTCCGTTTGTCCTAGCTTTTCTCTTCTGTCAACCCCACA
CGTTTAGTGAACCGTCAGATCGCCTTCTAGAGCCACCATGGGAGTGCAGGTGGAAACCATCTCCCCAGGT
GACGGGCGCACCTTCCCCAAGCGCGGCCAGACCTGTGTGGTGCACTACACCGGGATGCTTGAAGATGGAA
AGAAAGTCGATTCCTCCCGGGACAGAAACAAGCCCTTTAAGTTTATGCTAGGCAAGCAGGAGGTGATCCG
AGGCTGGGAAGAAGGGGTTGCCCAGATGAGTGTGGGTCAGAGAGCCAAACTGACTATATCTCCAGATTAT
GCCTATGGTGCCACTGGGCACCCAGGCATCATCCCACCACATGCCACTCTCGTCTTCGATGTGGAGCTTC
TAAAACCGGAACCGGCTAGCATGGACAAGAAGTACAGCATCGGCCTGGACATCGGCACCAACTCTGTGGG
CTGGGCCGTGATCACCGACGAGTACAAGGTGCCCAGCAAGAAATTCAAGGTGCTGGGCAACACCGACCGG
CACAGCATCAAGAAGAACCTGATCGGAGCCCTGCTGTTCGACAGCGGCGAAACAGCCGAGGCCACCCGGC
TGAAGAGAACCGCCAGAAGAAGATACACCAGACGGAAGAACCGGATCTGCTATCTGCAAGAGATCTTCAG
CAACGAGATGGCCAAGGTGGACGACAGCTTCTTCCACAGACTGGAAGAGTCCTTCCTGGTGGAAGAGGAT
AAGAAGCACGAGCGGCACCCCATCTTCGGCAACATCGTGGACGAGGTGGCCTACCACGAGAAGTACCCCA
CCATCTACCACCTGAGAAAGAAACTGGTGGACAGCACCGACAAGGCCGACCTGCGGCTGATCTATCTGGC
CCTGGCCCACATGATCAAGTTCCGGGGCCACTTCCTGATCGAGGGCGACCTGAACCCCGACAACAGCGAC
GTGGACAAGCTGTTCATCCAGCTGGTGCAGACCTACAACCAGCTGTTCGAGGAAAACCCCATCAACGCCA
GCGGCGTGGACGCCAAGGCCATCCTGTCTGCCAGACTGAGCAAGAGCAGACGGCTGGAAAATCTGATCGC
CCAGCTGCCCGGCGAGAAGAAGAATGGCCTGTTCGGAAACCTGATTGCCCTGAGCCTGGGCCTGACCCCC
AACTTCAAGAGCAACTTCGACCTGGCCGAGGATGCCAAACTGCAGCTGAGCAAGGACACCTACGACGACG
ACCTGGACAACCTGCTGGCCCAGATCGGCGACCAGTACGCCGACCTGTTTCTGGCCGCCAAGAACCTGTC
CGACGCCATCCTGCTGAGCGACATCCTGAGAGTGAACACCGAGATCACCAAGGCCCCCCTGAGCGCCTCT
ATGATCAAGAGATACGACGAGCACCACCAGGACCTGACCCTGCTGAAAGCTCTCGTGCGGCAGCAGCTGC
CTGAGAAGTACAAAGAGATTTTCTTCGACCAGAGCAAGAACGGCTACGCCGGCTACATTGACGGCGGAGC
CAGCCAGGAAGAGTTCTACAAGTTCATCAAGCCCATCCTGGAAAAGATGGACGGCACCGAGGAACTGCTC
GTGAAGCTGAACAGAGAGGACCTGCTGCGGAAGCAGCGGACCTTCGACAACGGCAGCATCCCCCACCAGA
TCCACCTGGGAGAGCTGCACGCCATTCTGCGGCGGCAGGAAGATTTTTACCCATTCCTGAAGGACAACCG
GGAAAAGATCGAGAAGATCCTGACCTTCCGCATCCCCTACTACGTGGGCCCTCTGGCCAGGGGAAACAGC
AGATTCGCCTGGATGACCAGAAAGAGCGAGGAAACCATCACCCCCTGGAACTTCGAGGAAGTGGTGGACA
AGGGCGCTTCCGCCCAGAGCTTCATCGAGCGGATGACCAACTTCGATAAGAACCTGCCCAACGAGAAGGT
GCTGCCCAAGCACAGCCTGCTGTACGAGTACTTCACCGTGTATAACGAGCTGACCAAAGTGAAATACGTG
ACCGAGGGAATGAGAAAGCCCGCCTTCCTGAGCGGCGAGCAGAAAAAGGCCATCGTGGACCTGCTGTTCA
AGACCAACCGGAAAGTGACCGTGAAGCAGCTGAAAGAGGACTACTTCAAGAAAATCGAGTGCTTCGACTC
CGTGGAAATCTCCGGCGTGGAAGATCGGTTCAACGCCTCCCTGGGCACATACCACGATCTGCTGAAAATT
ATCAAGGACAAGGACTTCCTGGACAATGAGGAAAACGAGGACATTCTGGAAGATATCGTGCTGACCCTGA
CACTGTTTGAGGACAGAGAGATGATCGAGGAACGGCTGAAAACCTATGCCCACCTGTTCGACGACAAAGT
GATGAAGCAGCTGAAGCGGCGGAGATACACCGGCTGGGGCAGGCTGAGCCGGAAGCTGATCAACGGCATC
CGGGACAAGCAGTCCGGCAAGACAATCCTGGATTTCCTGAAGTCCGACGGCTTCGCCAACAGAAACTTCA
TGCAGCTGATCCACGACGACAGCCTGACCTTTAAAGAGGACATCCAGAAAGCCCAGGTGTCCGGCCAGGG
CGATAGCCTGCACGAGCACATTGCCAATCTGGCCGGCAGCCCCGCCATTAAGAAGGGCATCCTGCAGACA
GTGAAGGTGGTGGACGAGCTCGTGAAAGTGATGGGCCGGCACAAGCCCGAGAACATCGTGATCGAAATGG
CCAGAGAGAACCAGACCACCCAGAAGGGACAGAAGAACAGCCGCGAGAGAATGAAGCGGATCGAAGAGGG
CATCAAAGAGCTGGGCAGCCAGATCCTGAAAGAACACCCCGTGGAAAACACCCAGCTGCAGAACGAGAAG
CTGTACCTGTACTACCTGCAGAATGGGCGGGATATGTACGTGGACCAGGAACTGGACATCAACCGGCTGT
CCGACTACGATGTGGACCATATCGTGCCTCAGAGCTTTCTGAAGGACGACTCCATCGACAACAAGGTGCT
GACCAGAAGCGACAAGAACCGGGGCAAGAGCGACAACGTGCCCTCCGAAGAGGTCGTGAAGAAGATGAAG
AACTACTGGCGGCAGCTGCTGAACGCCAAGCTGATTACCCAGAGAAAGTTCGACAATCTGACCAAGGCCG
AGAGAGGCGGCCTGAGCGAACTGGATAAGGCCGGCTTCATCAAGAGACAGCTGGTGGAAACCCGGCAGAT
CACAAAGCACGTGGCACAGATCCTGGACTCCCGGATGAACACTAAGTACGACGAGAATGACAAGCTGATC
CGGGAAGTGAAAGTGATCACCCTGAAGTCCAAGCTGGTGTCCGATTTCCGGAAGGATTTCCAGTTTTACA
AAGTGCGCGAGATCAACAACTACCACCACGCCCACGACGCCTACCTGAACGCCGTCGTGGGAACCGCCCT
GATCAAAAAGTACCCTAAGCTGGAAAGCGAGTTCGTGTACGGCGACTACAAGGTGTACGACGTGCGGAAG
ATGATCGCCAAGAGCGAGCAGGAAATCGGCAAGGCTACCGCCAAGTACTTCTTCTACAGCAACATCATGA
ACTTTTTCAAGACCGAGATTACCCTGGCCAACGGCGAGATCCGGAAGCGGCCTCTGATCGAGACAAACGG
CGAAACCGGGGAGATCGTGTGGGATAAGGGCCGGGATTTTGCCACCGTGCGGAAAGTGCTGAGCATGCCC
CAAGTGAATATCGTGAAAAAGACCGAGGTGCAGACAGGCGGCTTCAGCAAAGAGTCTATCCTGCCCAAGA
GGAACAGCGATAAGCTGATCGCCAGAAAGAAGGACTGGGACCCTAAGAAGTACGGCGGCTTCGACAGCCC
CACCGTGGCCTATTCTGTGCTGGTGGTGGCCAAAGTGGAAAAGGGCAAGTCCAAGAAACTGAAGAGTGTG
AAAGAGCTGCTGGGGATCACCATCATGGAAAGAAGCAGCTTCGAGAAGAATCCCATCGACTTTCTGGAAG
CCAAGGGCTACAAAGAAGTGAAAAAGGACCTGATCATCAAGCTGCCTAAGTACTCCCTGTTCGAGCTGGA
AAACGGCCGGAAGAGAATGCTGGCCTCTGCCGGCGAACTGCAGAAGGGAAACGAACTGGCCCTGCCCTCC
AAATATGTGAACTTCCTGTACCTGGCCAGCCACTATGAGAAGCTGAAGGGCTCCCCCGAGGATAATGAGC
AGAAACAGCTGTTTGTGGAACAGCACAAGCACTACCTGGACGAGATCATCGAGCAGATCAGCGAGTTCTC
CAAGAGAGTGATCCTGGCCGACGCTAATCTGGACAAAGTGCTGTCCGCCTACAACAAGCACCGGGATAAG
CCCATCAGAGAGCAGGCCGAGAATATCATCCACCTGTTTACCCTGACCAATCTGGGAGCCCCTGCCGCCT
TCAAGTACTTTGACACCACCATCGACCGGAAGAGGTACACCAGCACCAAAGAGGTGCTGGACGCCACCCT
GATCCACCAGAGCATCACCGGCCTGTACGAGACACGGATCGACCTGTCTCAGCTGGGAGGCGACAAGCGA
CCTGCCGCCACAAAGAAGGCTGGACAGGCTAAGAAGAAGAAAGATTACAAAGACGATGACGATAAGGGAT
CGGATCCGGAGGCTACTAACTTCAGCCTGCTGAAGCAGGCTGGGGACGTGGAGGAGAACCCTGGACCTAT
GGTCTTCACACTCGAAGATTTCGTTGGGGACTGGCGACAGACAGCCGGCTACAACCTGGACCAAGTCCTT
GAACAGGGAGGTGTGTCCAGTTTGTTTCAGAATCTCGGGGTGTCCGTAACTCCGATCCAAAGGATTGTCC
TGAGCGGTGAAAATGGGCTGAAGATCGACATCCATGTCATCATCCCGTATGAAGGTCTGAGCGGCGACCA
AATGGGCCAGATCGAAAAAATTTTTAAGGTGGTGTACCCTGTGGATGATCATCACTTTAAGGTGATCCTG
CACTATGGCACACTGGTAATCGACGGGGTTACGCCGAACATGATCGACTATTTCGGACGGCCGTATGAAG
GCATCGCCGTGTTCGACGGCAAAAAGATCACTGTAACAGGGACCCTGTGGAACGGCAACAAAATTATCGA
CGAGCGCCTGATCAACCCCGACGGCTCCCTGCTGTTCCGAGTAACCATCAACGGAGTGACCGGCTGGCGG
CTGTGCGAACGCATTCTGGCGTAACTCGAGTCGAGTCTAGAGGGCCCGCGGTTCGAAAACTTGTTTATTG
CAGCTTATAATGGTTACAAATAAAGCAATAGCATCACAAATTTCACAAATAAAGCATTTTTTTCACTGCA
TTCTAGTTGTGGTTTGTCCAAACTCATCAATGTATCTTATTCGAATACCCATACGACGTCCCAGACTACG
CTTAGTAATGATTAATTAAACTAGAAATTCTACCGGGTAGGGGAGGCGCTTTTCCCAAGGCAGTCTGGAG
TAACCCACCCAAGATCTGGCCTCCGCGCCGGGTTTTGGCGCCTCCCGCGGGCGCCCCCCTCCTCACGGCG
AGCGCTGCCACGTCAGACGAAGGGCGCAGCGAGCGTCCTGATCCTTCCGCCCGGACGCTCAGGACAGCGG
CCCGCTGCTCATAAGACTCGGCCTTAGAACCCCAGTATCAGCAGAAGGACATTTTAGGACGGGACTTGGG
TGACTCTAGGGCACTGGTTTTCTTTCCAGAGAGCGGAACAGGCGAGGAAAAGTAGTCCCTTCTCGGCGAT
TCTGCGGAGGGATCTCCGTGGGGCGGTGAACGCCGATGATTATATAAGGACGCGCCGGGTGTGGCACAGC
TAGTTCCGTCGCAGCCGGGATTTGGGTCGCGGTTCTTGTTTGTGGATCGCTGTGATCGTCACTTGGTGAG
TAGCGGGCTGCTGGGCTGGCCGGGGCTTTCGTGGCCGCCGGGCCGCTCGGTGGGACGGAAGCGTGTGGAG
AGACCGCCAAGGGCTGTAGTCTGGGTCCGCGAGCAAGGTTGCCCTGAACTGGGGGTTGGGGGGAGCGCAG
CAAAATGGCGGCTGTTCCCGAGTCTTGAATGGAAGACGCTTGTGAGGCGGGCTGTGAGGTCGTTGAAACA
AGGTGGGGGGCATGGTGGGCGGCAAGAACCCAAGGTCTTGAGGCCTTCGCTAATGCGGGAAAGCTCTTAT
TCGGGTGAGATGGGCTGGGGCACCATCTGGGGACCCTGACGTGAAGTTTGTCACTGACTGGAGAACTCGG
TTTGTCGTCTGTTGCGGGGGCGGCAGTTATGGCGGTGCCGTTGGGCAGTGCACCCGTACCTTTGGGAGCG
CGCGCCCTCGTCGTGTCGTGACGTCACCCGTTCTGTTGGCTTATAATGCAGGGTGGGGCCACCTGCCGGT
AGGTGTGCGGTAGGCTTTTCTCCGTCGCAGGACGCAGGGTTCGGGCCTAGGGTAGGCTCTCCTGAATCGA
CAGGCGCCGGACCTCTGGTGAGGGGAGGGATAAGTGAGGCGTCAGTTTCTTTGGTCGGTTTTATGTACCT
ATCTTCTTAAGTAGCTGAAGCTCCGGTTTTGAACTATGCGCTCGGGGTTGGCGAGTGTGTTTTGTGAAGT
TTTTTAGGCACCTTTTGAAATGTAATCATTTGGGTCAATATGTAATTTTCAGTGTTAGACTAGTAAATTG
TCCGCTAAATTCTGGCCGTTTTTGGCTTTTTTGTTAGACGAAGCTTGGTACCGAGCTCGGATCTCCACCC
CGTACCGGTCCTGCAGTCGAATTCACCATGTCTAGACTGGACAAGAGCAAAGTCATAAACGGAGCTCTGG
AATTACTCAATGGTGTCGGTATCGAAGGCCTGACGACAAGGAAACTCGCTCAAAAGCTGGGAGTTGAGCA
GCCTACCCTGTACTGGCACGTGAAGAACAAGCGGGCCCTGCTCGATGCCCTGCCAATCGAGATGCTGGAC
AGGCATCATACCCACTTCTGCCCCCTGGAAGGCGAGTCATGGCAAGACTTTCTGCGGAACAACGCCAAGT
CATACCGCTGTGCTCTCCTCTCACATCGCGACGGGGCTAAAGTGCATCTCGGCACCCGCCCAACAGAGAA
ACAGTACGAAACCCTGGAAAATCAGCTCGCGTTCCTGTGTCAGCAAGGCTTCTCCCTGGAGAACGCACTG
TACGCTCTGTCCGCCGTGGGCCACTTTACACTGGGCTGCGTATTGGAGGAACAGGAGCATCAAGTAGCAA
AAGAGGAAAGAGAGACACCTACCACCGATTCTATGCCCCCACTTCTGAGACAAGCAATTGAGCTGTTCGA
CCGGCAGGGAGCCGAACCTGCCTTCCTTTTCGGCCTGGAACTAATCATATGTGGCCTGGAGAAACAGCTA
AAGTGCGAAAGCGGCGGGCCGACCGACGCCCTTGACGATTTTGACTTAGACATGCTCCCAGCCGATGCCC
TTGACGACTTTGACCTTGATATGCTGCCTGCTGACGCTCTTGACGATTTTGACCTTGACATGCTCCCCGG
GTAACTAAGTAAGGATCCGCGGCCGCACTAGAGGAATTCCGCCCCTCTCCCYCCCCCCCCCCTAACGTTA
CTGGCCGAAGCCGCTTGGAATAAGGCCGGTGTGCGTTTGTCTATATGTTATTTTCCACCATATTGCCGTC
TTTTGGCAATGTGAGGGCCCGGAAACCTGGCCCTGTCTTCTTGACGAGCATTCCTAGGGGTCTTTCCCCT
CTCGCCAAAGGAATGCAAGGTCTGTTGAATGTCGTGAAGGAAGCAGTTCCTCTGGAAGCTTCTTGAAGAC
AAACAACGTCTGTAGCGACCCTTTGCAGGCAGCGGAACCCCCCACCTGGCGACAGGTGCCTCTGCGGCCA
AAAGCCACGTGTATAAGATACACCTGCAAAGGCGGCACAACCCCAGTGCCACGTTGTGAGTTGGATAGTT
GTGGAAAGAGTCAAATGGCTCTCCTCAAGCGTATTCAACAAGGGGCTGAAGGATGCCCAGAAGGTACCCC
ATTGTATGGGATCTGATCTGGGGCCTCGGTGCACATGCTTTACATGTGTTTAGTCGAGGTTAAAAAAACG
TCTAGGCCCCCCGAACCACGGGGACGTGGTTTTCCTTTGAAAAACACGATGATAAGCTTACCGGTCCACC
ATGATTGAACAAGATGGATTGCACGCAGGTTCTCCGGCCGCTTGGGTGGAGAGGCTATTCGGCTATGACT
GGGCACAACAGACAATCGGCTGCTCTGATGCCGCCGTGTTCCGGCTGTCAGCGCAGGGGCGCCCGGTTCT
TTTTGTCAAGACCGACCTGTCCGGTGCCCTGAATGAACTGCAAGACGAGGCAGCGCGGCTATCGTGGCTG
GCCACGACGGGCGTTCCTTGCGCAGCTGTGCTCGACGTTGTCACTGAAGCGGGAAGGGACTGGCTGCTAT
TGGGCGAAGTGCCGGGGCAGGATCTCCTGTCATCTCACCTTGCTCCTGCCGAGAAAGTATCCATCATGGC
TGATGCAATGCGGCGGCTGCATACGCTTGATCCGGCTACCTGCCCATTCGACCACCAAGCGAAACATCGC
ATCGAGCGAGCACGTACTCGGATGGAAGCCGGTCTTGTCGATCAGGATGATCTGGACGAAGAGCATCAGG
GGCTCGCGCCAGCCGAACTGTTCGCCAGGCTCAAGGCGAGCATGCCCGACGGCGAGGATCTCGTCGTGAC
CCATGGCGATGCCTGCTTGCCGAATATCATGGTGGAAAATGGCCGCTTTTCTGGATTCATCGACTGTGGC
CGGCTGGGTGTGGCGGACCGCTATCAGGACATAGCGTTGGCTACCCGTGATATTGCTGAAGAGCTTGGCG
GCGAATGGGCTGACCGCTTCCTCGTGCTTTACGGTATCGCCGCTCCCGATTCGCAGCGCATCGCCTTCTA
TCGCCTTCTTGACGAGTTCTTCTGATGTACAAGTAAAGCGGCCGCGACTCTAGATCATAATCAGCCATAC
CACATTTGTAGAGGTTTTACTTGCTTTAAAAAACCTCCCACACCTCCCCCTGAACCTGAAACATAAAATG
AATGCAATTGTTGTTGTTTAGTCCCTCCCAATTCGATATCAAGCTTATCGCGATAGATCCTAATCAACCT
CTGGATTACAAAATTTGTGAAAGATTGACTGGTATTCTTAACTATGTTGCTCCTTTTACGCTATGTGGAT
ACGCTGCTTTAATGCCTTTGTATCATGCTATTGCTTCCCGTATGGCTTTCATTTTCTCCTCCTTGTATAA
ATCCTGGTTGCTGTCTCTTTATGAGGAGTTGTGGCCCGTTGTCAGGCAACGTGGCGTGGTGTGCACTGTG
TTTGCTGACGCAACCCCCACTGGTTGGGGCATTGCCACCACCTGTCAGCTCCTTTCCGGGACTTTCGCTT
TCCCCCTCCCTATTGCCACGGCGGAACTCATCGCCGCCTGCCTTGCCCGCTGCTGGACAGGGGCTCGGCT
GTTGGGCACTGACAATTCCGTGGTGTTGTCGGGGAAATCATCGTCCTTTCCTTGGCTGCTCGCCTGTGTT
GCCACCTGGATTCTGCGCGGGACGTCCTTCTGCTACGTCCCTTCGGCCCTCAATCCAGCGGACCTTCCTT
CCCGCGGCCTGCTGCCGGCTCTGCGGCCTCTTCCGCGTCTTCGCCTTCGCCCTCAGACGAGTCGGATCTC
CCTTTGGGCCGCCTCCCCGCCTGAGATCCTTTAAGACCAATGACTTACAAGGCAGCTGTAGATCTTAGCC
ACTTTTTAAAAGAAAAGGGGGGACTGGAAGGGCTAATTCACTCCCAACGAAGACAAGATCTGCTTTTTGC
TTGTACTGGGTCTCTCTGGTTAGACCAGATCTGAGCCTGGGAGCTCTCTGGCTAACTAGGGAACCCACTG
CTTAAGCCTCAATAAAGCTTGCCTTGAGTGCTTCAAGTAGTGTGTGCCCGTCTGTTGTGTGACTCTGGTA
ACTAGAGATCCCTCAGACCCTTTTAGTCAGTGTGGAAAATCTCTAGCAGTAGTAGTTCATGTCATCTTAT
TATTCAGTATTTATAACTTGCAAAGAAATGAATATCAGAGAGTGAGAGGCCCGGGTTAATTAAGGAAAGG
GCTAGATCATTCTTGAAGACGAAAGGGCCTCGTGATACGCCTATTTTTATAGGTTAATGTCATGATAATA
ATGGTTTCTTAGACGTCAGGTGGCACTTTTCGGGGAAATGTGCGCGGAACCCCTATTTGTTTATTTTTCT
AAATACATTCAAATATGTATCCGCTCATGAGACAATAACCCTGATAAATGCTTCAATAATATTGAAAAAG
GAAGAGTATGAGTATTCAACATTTCCGTGTCGCCCTTATTCCCTTTTTTGCGGCATTTTGCCTTCCTGTT
TTTGCTCACCCAGAAACGCTGGTGAAAGTAAAAGATGCTGAAGATCAGTTGGGTGCACGAGTGGGTTACA
TCGAACTGGATCTCAACAGCGGTAAGATCCTTGAGAGTTTTCGCCCCGAAGAACGTTTTCCAATGATGAG
CACTTTTAAAGTTCTGCTATGTGGCGCGGTATTATCCCGTGTTGACGCCGGGCAAGAGCAACTCGGTCGC
CGCATACACTATTCTCAGAATGACTTGGTTGAGTACTCACCAGTCACAGAAAAGCATCTTACGGATGGCA
TGACAGTAAGAGAATTATGCAGTGCTGCCATAACCATGAGTGATAACACTGCGGCCAACTTACTTCTGAC
AACGATCGGAGGACCGAAGGAGCTAACCGCTTTTTTGCACAACATGGGGGATCATGTAACTCGCCTTGAT
CGTTGGGAACCGGAGCTGAATGAAGCCATACCAAACGACGAGCGTGACACCACGATGCCTGTAGCAATGG
CAACAACGTTGCGCAAACTATTAACTGGCGAACTACTTACTCTAGCTTCCCGGCAACAATTAATAGACTG
GATGGAGGCGGATAAAGTTGCAGGACCACTTCTGCGCTCGGCCCTTCCGGCTGGCTGGTTTATTGCTGAT
AAATCTGGAGCCGGTGAGCGTGGGTCTCGCGGTATCATTGCAGCACTGGGGCCAGATGGTAAGCCCTCCC
GTATCGTAGTTATCTACACGACGGGGAGTCAGGCAACTATGGATGAACGAAATAGACAGATCGCTGAGAT
AGGTGCCTCACTGATTAAGCATTGGTAACTGTCAGACCAAGTTTACTCATATATACTTTAGATTGATTTA
AAACTTCATTTTTAATTTAAAAGGATCTAGGTGAAGATCCTTTTTGATAATCTCATGACCAAAATCCCTT
AACGTGAGTTTTCGTTCCACTGAGCGTCAGACCCCGTAGAAAAGATCAAAGGATCTTCTTGAGATCCTTT
TTTTCTGCGCGTAATCTGCTGCTTGCAAACAAAAAAACCACCGCTACCAGCGGTGGTTTGTTTGCCGGAT
CAAGAGCTACCAACTCTTTTTCCGAAGGTAACTGGCTTCAGCAGAGCGCAGATACCAAATACTGTTCTTC
TAGTGTAGCCGTAGTTAGGCCACCACTTCAAGAACTCTGTAGCACCGCCTACATACCTCGCTCTGCTAAT
CCTGTTACCAGTGGCTGCTGCCAGTGGCGATAAGTCGTGTCTTACCGGGTTGGACTCAAGACGATAGTTA
CCGGATAAGGCGCAGCGGTCGGGCTGAACGGGGGGTTCGTGCACACAGCCCAGCTTGGAGCGAACGACCT
ACACCGAACTGAGATACCTACAGCGTGAGCTATGAGAAAGCGCCACGCTTCCCGAAGGGAGAAAGGCGGA
CAGGTATCCGGTAAGCGGCAGGGTCGGAACAGGAGAGCGCACGAGGGAGCTTCCAGGGGGAAACGCCTGG
TATCTTTATAGTCCTGTCGGGTTTCGCCACCTCTGACTTGAGCGTCGATTTTTGTGATGCTCGTCAGGGG
GGCGGAGCCTATGGAAAAACGCCAGCAACGCGGCCTTTTTACGGTTCCTGGCCTTTTGCTGGCCTTTTGC
TCACATGTTCTTTCCTGCGTTATCCCCTGATTCTGTGGATAACCGTATTACCGCCTTTGAGTGAGCTGAT
ACCGCTCGCCGCAGCCGAACGACCGAGCGCAGCGAGTCAGTGAGCGAGGAAGCGGAAGAGCGCCCAATAC
GCAAACCGCCTCTCCCCGCGCGTTGGCCGATTCATTAATGCAGCAAGCTCATGGCTGACTAATTTTTTTT
ATTTATGCAGAGGCCGAGGCCGCCTCGGCCTCTGAGCTATTCCAGAAGTAGTGAGGAGGCTTTTTTGGAG
GCCTAGGCTTTTGCAAAAAGCTCCCCGTGGCACGACAGGTTTCCCGACTGGAAAGCGGGCAGTGAGCGCA
ACGCAATTAATGTGAGTTAGCTCACTCATTAGGCACCCCAGGCTTTACACTTTATGCTTCCGGCTCGTAT
GTTGTGTGGAATTGTGAGCGGATAACAATTTCACACAGGAAACAGCTATGACATGATTACGAATTTCACA
AATAAAGCATTTTTTTCACTGCATTCTAGTTGTGGTTTGTCCAAACTCATCAATGTATCTTATCATGTCT
GGATCAACTGGATAACTCAAGCTAACCAAAATCATCCCAAACTTCCCACCCCATACCCTATTACCACTGC
CAATTACCTGTGGTTTCATTTACTCTAAACCTGTGATTCCTCTGAATTATTTTCATTTTAAAGAAATTGT
ATTTGTTAAATATGTACTACAAACTTAGTAGT
